>Addgene plasmid #229526 | pBHM2642 | addgene full sequence | sequence record 459924 | Addgene NGS Result
TCGCGCGTTTCGGTGATGACGGTGAAAACCTCTGACACATGCAGCTCCCGGAGACGGTCACAGCTTGTCT
GTAAGCGGATGCCGGGAGCAGACAAGCCCGTCAGGGCGCGTCAGCGGGTGTTGGCGGGTGTCGGGGCTGG
CTTAACTATGCGGCATCAGAGCAGATTGTACTGAGAGTGCACCATACCACCTTTTCAATTCATCATTTTT
TTTTTATTCTTTTTTTTGATTTCGGTTTCCTTGAAATTTTTTTGATTCGGTAATCTCCGAACAGAAGGAA
GAACGAAGGAAGGAGCACAGACTTAGATTGGTATATATACGCATATGTAGTGTTGAAGAAACATGAAATT
GCCCAGTATTCTTAACCCAACTGCACAGAACAAAAACCTGCAGGAAACGAAGATAAATCATGTCGAAAGC
TACATATAAGGAACGTGCTGCTACTCATCCTAGTCCTGTTGCTGCCAAGCTATTTAATATCATGCACGAA
AAGCAAACAAACTTGTGTGCTTCATTGGATGTTCGTACCACCAAGGAATTACTGGAGTTAGTTGAAGCAT
TAGGTCCCAAAATTTGTTTACTAAAAACACATGTGGATATCTTGACTGATTTTTCCATGGAGGGCACAGT
TAAGCCGCTAAAGGCATTATCCGCCAAGTACAATTTTTTACTCTTCGAAGACAGAAAATTTGCTGACATT
GGTAATACAGTCAAATTGCAGTACTCTGCGGGTGTATACAGAATAGCAGAATGGGCAGACATTACGAATG
CACACGGTGTGGTGGGCCCAGGTATTGTTAGCGGTTTGAAGCAGGCGGCAGAAGAAGTAACAAAGGAACC
TAGAGGCCTTTTGATGTTAGCAGAATTGTCATGCAAGGGCTCCCTATCTACTGGAGAATATACTAAGGGT
ACTGTTGACATTGCGAAGAGCGACAAAGATTTTGTTATCGGCTTTATTGCTCAAAGAGACATGGGTGGAA
GAGATGAAGGTTACGATTGGTTGATTATGACACCCGGTGTGGGTTTAGATGACAAGGGAGACGCATTGGG
TCAACAGTATAGAACCGTGGATGATGTGGTCTCTACAGGATCTGACATTATTATTGTTGGAAGAGGACTA
TTTGCAAAGGGAAGGGATGCTAAGGTAGAGGGTGAACGTTACAGAAAAGCAGGCTGGGAAGCATATTTGA
GAAGATGCGGCCAGCAAAACTAAAAAACTGTATTATAAGTAAATGCATGTATACTAAACTCACAAATTAG
AGCTTCAATTTAATTATATCAGTTATTACCCTATGCGGTGTGAAATACCGCACAGATGCGTAAGGAGAAA
ATACCGCATCAGGAAATTGTAAGCGTTAATATTTTGTTAAAATTCGCGTTAAATTTTTGTTAAATCAGCT
CATTTTTTAACCAATAGGCCGAAATCGGCAAAATCCCTTATAAATCAAAAGAATAGACCGAGATAGGGT
[37 nt withheld, positions 1470-1506]
AAAGAACGTGGACTCCAACGTCAAAGG
[49 nt withheld, positions 1534-1582]
T
[91 nt withheld, positions 1584-1674]
G
[124 nt withheld, positions 1676-1799]
CCATTCGCCATTCAGGCTGCGCAACTGTTGGGAAGGGCGATCGGTGCGGGCCTCTTCGCTATTACGCCAG
CTGGCGAAAGGGGGATGTGCTGCAAGGCGATTAAGTTGGGTAACGCCAGGGTTTTCCCAGTCACGACGTT
GTAAAACGACGGCCAGTGAATTGTAATACGACTCACTATAGGGCGAATTGGAGCTCCACCGCGGTGGCGG
CCGCTCTAGAACTGTGCATGCAGGATTCGAGTGGCATGGTGTGCACTGAGTGTATGGTTGTCGGAGGAGA
GGATGATGGTAACAACAATAGCAGCAACGTCACTCGACGCGCGTCCGGTGTGCCACACGGGGTAACGCCG
AGTCGCCGTCAGGGTCGCCGAGACCACTCTCACAGCGTCACCGTTGGCACCAGCTCAGCTTACAGCTTCT
ATCCTCCGCCAGCATCCACATACATCCCCTATACCGCATCCCCCACCCACTGCCCAAGGTGAGTCATCTT
CCCGCCCCCTTCCCTTGCCCGCCACTCAGTCCTCCATCCTCCACTAATCCACCTTATCGCACCCACCGCC
TATCGCACATCCGAGCACAATGCTGGGCCTGCCAGGGGCTGCTAGATGGTGCTCTCCCCACGCTGATCTG
CATGCCGGCCATTGGATCATGGGTGCTAGGTGCTGGGTGCTGGATGTTGGATGCTGGATGCTGGGTGCAC
GCTTGGTCATTTCCTTCCAGGATTGACGGTCGCCGAGAGGACGACGTGGCGTTCGACAACGAGGGCCGAT
AGCACCGCATCGCCTCGACCTGCATCCATCTCGCCTTGTCCTTTTGGTGCAACAATCCATCCGTGCTGGT
GCCACACGCATAGCTGGAAGAGATGGATGTGCGTTGAACAGAGCTGCCGTCAGGACTTTTTGGTGCACGG
ACCCTATTGTCCTCCCCAATCTTCACCGCGTCTCCTAATATGCAGCCTCTTTGCTAATTGTCTTTTTCCA
TTAGTAAACTCGCCCAACATGTCTATGATTGAACAAGATGGATTGCACGCAGGTTCTCCGGCCGCTTGGG
TGGAGAGGCTATTCGGCTATGACTGGGCACAACAGACAATCGGCTGCTCTGATGCCGCCGTGTTCCGGCT
GTCAGCGCAGGGGCGCCCGGTTCTTTTTGTCAAGACCGACCTGTCCGGTGCCCTGAATGAACTGCAGGAC
GAGGCAGCGCGGCTATCGTGGCTGGCCACGACGGGCGTTCCTTGCGCAGCTGTGCTCGACGTTGTCACTG
AAGCGGGAAGGGACTGGCTGCTATTGGGCGAAGTGCCGGGGCAGGATCTCCTGTCATCCCACCTTGCTCC
TGCCGAGAAAGTATCCATCATGGCTGATGCAATGCGGCGGCTGCATACGCTTGATCCGGCTACCTGCCCA
TTCGACCACCAAGCGAAACATCGCATCGAGCGAGCACGTACTCGGATGGAAGCCGGTCTTGTCGATCAGG
ATGATCTGGACGAAGAGCATCAGGGGCTCGCGCCAGCCGAACTGTTCGCCAGGCTCAAGGCGCGCATGCC
CGACGGCGAGGATCTCGTCGTGACCCATGGCGATGCCTGCTTGCCGAATATCATGGTGGAAAATGGCCGC
TTTTCTGGATTCATCGACTGTGGCCGGCTGGGTGTGGCGGACCGCTATCAGGACATAGCGTTGGCTACCC
GTGATATTGCTGAAGAGCTTGGCGGCGAATGGGCTGACCGCTTCCTCGTGCTTTACGGTATCGCCGCTCC
CGATTCGCAGCGCATCGCCTTCTATCGCCTTCTTGACGAGTTCTTCTGAGTGAAGGCGGTAAGGGGTTAA
TTTTCCTTAGAGGGTGTATATATACATATTAGAGAAGTGATACAATTTTAGCACACTGCGAATTCGAGAC
AGACATCGTGTCAATCATCTTTTTTGACATTATATGCCCATTAATCTATCTACAGACAACAATACCATCC
TTCCCACCCTCAGCAACGCCGTTGAATCCTCAGGATCTTCATGGCCATTCTATGCTATACGGTACAAGAT
TGTGGCTACTATGCAAGCTCCATAGCGAATGATCTTACACTGACCTTGTCGACCGTTCTGAATGATTAAC
AATGGTCGCAAGTGTGGTTGACCCACCTGCGGGCGCTTCTTAACTATCTATCATCGGTATGTCAAGTATC
ACTCCCTTTAAACAAAAGAATAAGAGCATAATACAGCAGTCTCATCATGGCAACCCTTCGCGCAATGTAC
AAAAAGCAGCCAGAAGCCCCCACGCACAAGCAATAATGTCGTGTTCTACCCTGCCATGAACAAGCGTCAT
GGCCATTAGCGAACGCCCCAATATTCAGCCCCATTCGCCAAGCAAGTTGCCTCGCCCCCTTCCCAGAAGA
TCATGGGCATCTCGTCTTCTTCTAATTTCGCATTTTGTGAAGCTCCATTCATGCACGTCGGCTTCTGGAC
GACTCTTATCATATGCATTGGCCTGCTCGGTGTGAGGATGAGCCACTCCCACATGTTTAGACGGCAGGGG
CCTCTTGCCACCCGTTGAATTTTTGGTGCGAAGACGTGCCTGGGAACGACCTCCACTTTAAATTTCTCCG
TTGTTGCGGTCGCTCCATCCTCCTCACATTTCTTGCCTCCTAAGTCCCATGTGCCACACTCGGTGAAAAA
CGGAGTTTGATACGGATGAAATTTCCAGTGAGCTTTTCACATTCTGGAGGTTTCGAAAAAAATTGTGGGA
TTTTCTGAATTAATCCGAGAATCCGCCCTGCCCATCAACCGGAAAGAATTAAATCCCTCGCACATTCCTT
TCTCCCACCACCTTCTTTATCTCTACATTCTTTAACCAAAACACCTAGGTGAGTACCCAAAGTCTTTTGA
CACCTTTGAAAATCCGCGCCAGTCGTAGGGCACGTAAAACAATTCTCGCTGGTGGCTTCTGCAGGTGAAG
TCGGGGCAGAGTGGAGCTGAGCATGGTCGACCACCCACATCATTCTGTCTTGTTTTTGGCGATGTCTTCC
ATGCTTTTGCCCTCATCTGTTGCGTCGACTGCAGAGTACTGTTTTGCCACTACTGAGCTCAACATGGGCT
TGTGTGTGGTGAAGAAAAAAATTTGGTGGCTCTTGAAAATTTTCAACCCATCGGATACATGCCCTTCCAA
CTCACAACGCCCTAACACTTTATTGTCCTATCATTGCCTCTTCGCACATGCTAACGATCTCCACAGAAAA
CTTCAAAATGACCTACTTCCCCGAGGAGGTCGTCGAGCACATCTTCTCCTTCCTCCCCGCCCAGCGAGAC
CGAAACACCGTCTCCCTCGTCTGTAAGGTCTGGTACGAGATCGAGCGACTCTCCCGACGAGGTGTCTTCG
TCGGTAACTGTTACGCCGTCCGAGCCGGTCGAGTCGCCGCCCGATTCCCCAACGTCCGAGCCCTCACCGT
CAAGGGTAAGCCCCACGGTGCCGACTTCAACCTCGTCCCCCCCGACTGGGGTGGTTACGCCGGTCCCTGG
ATCGAGGCCGCCGCCCGAGGTTGTCACGGTCTCGAGGAGCTCCGAATGAAGCGAATGGTCGTCTCCGACG
AGTCCCTCGAGCTCCTCGCCCGATCCTTCCCCCGATTCCGAGCCCTCGTCCTCATCTCCTGTGAGGGTTT
CTCCACCGACGGTCTCGCCGCCGTCGCCTCCGTATGTAACCCCGTTTCCCGCAACATGTTACTCCACTAA
CATCTCCCGACAGCACTGTAAGCTCCTCCGAGAGCTCGACCTCCAGGAGAACGAGGTCGAGGACCGAGGT
CCCCGATGGCTCTCCTGTTTCCCCGACTCCTGTACCTCCCTCGTCTCCCTCAACTTCGCCTGTATCAAGG
GTGAGGTCAACGCCGGTTCCCTCGAGCGACTCGTCTCCCGATCCCCCAACCTCCGATCCCTCCGACTCAA
CCGATCCGTCTCCGTCGACACCCTCGCCAAGATCCTCCTCCGAACCCCCAACCTCGAGGACCTCGGTACC
GGTAACCTCACCGACGACTTCCAGACCGAGTCCTACTTCAAGCTCACCTCCGCCCTCGAGAAGTGTAAGA
TGCTCCGATCCCTCTCCGGTTTCTGGGACGCCTCCCCCGTCTGTCTCTCCTTCATCTACCCCCTCTGTGC
CCAGCTCACCGGTCTCAACCTCTCCTACGCCCCCACCCTCGACGCCTCCGACCTCACCAAGATGATCTCC
CGATGTGTCAAGCTCCAGCGACTCTGGGTCCTCGACTGTATCTCCGACAAGGGTCTCCAGGTCGTCGCCT
CCTCCTGTAAGGACCTCCAGGAGCTCCGAGTCTTCCCCTCCGACTTCTACGTCGCCGGTTACTCCGCCGT
CACCGAGGAGGGTCTCGTCGCCGTCTCCCTCGGTTGTCCCAAGCTCAACTCCCTCCTCTACTTCTGTCAC
CAGATGACCAACGCCGCCCTCGTCACCGTCGCCAAGAACTGTCCCAACTTCACCCGATTCCGACTCTGTA
TCCTCGAGCCCGGTAAGCCCGACGTCGTCACCTCCCAGCCCCTCGACGAGGGTTTCGGTGCCATCGTCCG
AGAGTGTAAGGGTCTCCAGCGACTCTCCATCTCCGGTCTCCTCACCGACAAGGTCTTCATGTACATCGGT
AAGTACGCCAAGCAGCTCGAGATGCTCTCCATCGCCTTCGCCGGTGACTCCGACAAGGGTATGATGCACG
TCATGAACGGTTGTAAGAACCTCCGAAAGCTCGAGATCCGAGACTCCCCCTTCGGTGACGCCGCCCTCCT
CGGTAACTTCGCCCGATACGAGACCATGCGATCCCTCTGGATGTCCTCCTGTAACGTCACCCTCAAGGGT
TGTCAGGTCCTCGCCTCCAAGATGCCCATGCTCAACGTCGAGGTCATCAACGAGCGAGACGGTTCCAACG
AGATGGAGGAGAACCACGGTGACCTCCCCAAGGTCGAGAAGCTCTACGTCTACCGAACCACCGCCGGTGC
CCGAGACGACGCCCCCAACTTCGTCAAGATCCTCAGATCAGGAAGCGGAGAGGGTCGAGGTTCCCTCCTC
ACCTGTGGTGACGTCGAGGAGAACCCCGGTCCCATGGTCTCCAAGGGTGAGGAGGACAACATGGCCTCCC
TCCCCGCCACCCACGAGCTCCACATCTTCGGTTCCATCAACGGTGTCGACTTCGACATGGTCGGTCAGGG
TACCGGTAACCCCAACGACGGTTACGAGGAGCTCAACCTCAAGTCCACCAAGGGTGACCTCCAGTTCTCC
CCCTGGATCCTCGTCCCCCACATCGGTTACGGTTTCCACCAGTACCTCCCCTACCCCGACGGTATGTCCC
CCTTCCAGGCCGCCATGGTCGACGGTTCCGGTTACCAGGTCCACCGAACCATGCAGTTCGAGGACGGTGC
CTCCCTCACCGTCAACTACCGATACACCTACGAGGGTTCCCACATCAAGGGTGAGGCCCAGGTCAAGGGT
ACCGGTTTCCCCGCCGACGGTCCCGTCATGACCAACTCCCTCACCGCCGCCGACTGGTGTCGATCCAAGA
AGACCTACCCCAACGACAAGACCATCATCTCCACCTTCAAGTGGTCCTACACCACCGGTAACGGTAAGCG
ATACCGATCCACCGCCCGAACCACCTACACCTTCGCCAAGCCCATGGCCGCCAACTACCTCAAGAACCAG
CCCATGTACGTCTTCCGAAAGACCGAGCTCAAGCACTCCAAGACCGAGCTCAACTTCAAGGAGTGGCAGA
AGGCCTTCACCGACGTCATGGGTATGGACGAGCTCTACAAGGGTTCTGGATCCGGAGGTAGTGGTTTCTC
CGAGACCGTCGACCTCATGCTCAACCTCCAGTCCAACAAGGAGGGTTCCGTCGACCTCAAGAACGTCTCC
GCCGTCCCCAAGGAGAAGACCACCCTCAAGGACCCCTCCAAGCCCCCCGCCAAGGCCCAGGTCGTCGGTT
GGCCCCCCGTCCGAAACTACCGAAAGAACATGATGACCCAGCAGAAGACCTCCTCCTAATTACTTATGTA
GTGACCCTTCTTACGCGTAATATGCATCGGATGACTGTTGCTACTTGTGCTTCTTACGTTTTGTGTCTTA
TTTGCTGATGTATACCTCTGCGCTTCAAAATCTTCATTGCCGTGATATATCATTCCATGTCGTTTGTCCG
TTATTGGATTCCCGATAGTTGTCCGCGAAATCGAATATTTCTCGGCTGACGACGTCTCTTGCAACAATAA
AATGGCCATCACTGTTGAAATTTGCACGAGAGCTATAACTTGGAATAACCTTCGTTGCTGCTTTATTTTA
GTGCTTTCAACTATTTACTCATTCTCAGGTCGCCACCATCGCATTGATATCGTTCCTTCCATCCTTCCTT
TCCTTTAGTCGGTCACGTCTTCCTTAATCCGTCACTCCTTTTTTCAGTCGTTCCTGGAGATCACCACGAA
ATAATCTCGACATGCACTGACCATCTCGGTTCTGTGGACTGTCATGCTAAGAGAGTTCATGTTGTAATAA
TAGTTTGTTGCATGGAAAGAACGGGGAAAGAAGCAAGAAACAGATGTACAGAATTACCGATGTCTCTACG
CATCCCTGACCTCGTCCTTCCTACCGCAACCGCACTTCCACCTGCTCACACGTCCTCGTTAATGCCTTGA
ATCTCAGCCACACACTTACCTCGCCTCGACGCTTGTCGGGCCAGGGCACCCCCTTCATCAACCTGGGAAG
AGTTGGCGGGGCAAACGGAGGAGGGATGGGGCAGGAAGAGGGGGATGGCGCACGTCGAGTGGATTTGGAA
GAAAAGGGGTTGGTCGAGGTGGAAGTCGAAGCGAAGATGTTGAATGTCATGTTTGGGAACGGGGGATCTT
TAGAAGACTATGAGATTGAACGATCGATACCGTCGACCTCGAGGGGGGGCCCGGTACCAGCTTTTGTTCC
CTTTAGTGAGGGTTAATTTCGAGCTTGGCGTAATCATGGTCATAGCTGTTTCCTGTGTGAAATTGTTATC
CGCTCACAATTCCACACAACATACGAGCCGGAAGCATAAAGTGTAAAGCCTGGGGTGCCTAATGAGTGAG
CTAACTCACATTAATTGCGTTGCGCTCACTGCCCGCTTTCCAGTCGGGAAACCTGTCGTGCCAGCTGCAT
TAATGAATCGGCCAACGCGCGGGGAGAGGCGGTTTGCGTATTGGGCGCTCTTCCGCTTCCTCGCTCACTG
ACTCGCTGCGCTCGGTCGTTCGGCTGCGGCGAGCGGTATCAGCTCACTCAAAGGCGGTAATACGGTTATC
CACAGAATCAGGGGATAACGCAGGAAAGAACATGTGAGCAAAAGGCCAGCAAAAGGCCAGGAACCGTAAA
AAGGCCGCGTTGCTGGCGTTTTTCCATAGGCTCCGCCCCCCTGACGAGCATCACAAAAATCGACGCTCAA
GTCAGAGGTGGCGAAACCCGACAGGACTATAAAGATACCAGGCGTTTCCCCCTGGAAGCTCCCTCGTGCG
CTCTCCTGTTCCGACCCTGCCGCTTACCGGATACCTGTCCGCCTTTCTCCCTTCGGGAAGCGTGGCGCTT
TCTCATAGCTCACGCTGTAGGTATCTCAGTTCGGTGTAGGTCGTTCGCTCCAAGCTGGGCTGTGTGCACG
AACCCCCCGTTCAGCCCGACCGCTGCGCCTTATCCGGTAACTATCGTCTTGAGTCCAACCCGGTAAGACA
CGACTTATCGCCACTGGCAGCAGCCACTGGTAACAGGATTAGCAGAGCGAGGTATGTAGGCGGTGCTACA
GAGTTCTTGAAGTGGTGGCCTAACTACGGCTACACTAGAAGAACAGTATTTGGTATCTGCGCTCTGCTGA
AGCCAGTTACCTTCGGAAAAAGAGTTGGTAGCTCTTGATCCGGCAAACAAACCACCGCTGGTAGCGGTGG
TTTTTTTGTTTGCAAGCAGCAGATTACGCGCAGAAAAAAAGGATCTCAAGAAGATCCTTTGATCTTTTCT
ACGGGGTCTGACGCTCAGTGGAACGAAAACTCACGTTAAGGGATTTTGGTCATGAGATTATCAAAAAGGA
TCTTCACCTAGATCCTTTTAAATTAAAAATGAAGTTTTAAATCAATCTAAAGTATATATGAGTAAACTTG
GTCTGACAGTTACCAATGCTTAATCAGTGAGGCACCTATCTCAGCGATCTGTCTATTTCGTTCATCCATA
GTTGCCTGACTCCCCGTCGTGTAGATAACTACGATACGGGAGGGCTTACCATCTGGCCCCAGTGCTGCAA
TGATACCGCGAGACCCACGCTCACCGGCTCCAGATTTATCAGCAATAAACCAGCCAGCCGGAAGGGCCGA
GCGCAGAAGTGGTCCTGCAACTTTATCCGCCTCCATCCAGTCTATTAATTGTTGCCGGGAAGCTAGAGTA
AGTAGTTCGCCAGTTAATAGTTTGCGCAACGTTGTTGCCATTGCTACAGGCATCGTGGTGTCACGCTCGT
CGTTTGGTATGGCTTCATTCAGCTCCGGTTCCCAACGATCAAGGCGAGTTACATGATCCCCCATGTTGTG
CAAAAAAGCGGTTAGCTCCTTCGGTCCTCCGATCGTTGTCAGAAGTAAGTTGGCCGCAGTGTTATCACTC
ATGGTTATGGCAGCACTGCATAATTCTCTTACTGTCATGCCATCCGTAAGATGCTTTTCTGTGACTGGTG
AGTACTCAACCAAGTCATTCTGAGAATAGTGTATGCGGCGACCGAGTTGCTCTTGCCCGGCGTCAATACG
GGATAATACCGCGCCACATAGCAGAACTTTAAAAGTGCTCATCATTGGAAAACGTTCTTCGGGGCGAAAA
CTCTCAAGGATCTTACCGCTGTTGAGATCCAGTTCGATGTAACCCACTCGTGCACCCAACTGATCTTCAG
CATCTTTTACTTTCACCAGCGTTTCTGGGTGAGCAAAAACAGGAAGGCAAAATGCCGCAAAAAAGGGAAT
AAGGGCGACACGGAAATGTTGAATACTCATACTCTTCCTTTTTCAATATTATTGAAGCATTTATCAGGGT
TATTGTCTCATGAGCGGATACATATTTGAATGTATTTAGAAAAATAAACAAATAGGGGTTCCGCGCACAT
TTCCCCGAAAAGTGCCACCTGGGTCCTTTTCATCACGTGCTATAAAAATAATTATAATTTAAATTTTTTA
ATATAAATATATAAATTAAAAATAGAAAGTAAAAAAAGAAATTAAAGAAAAAATAGTTTTTGTTTTCCGA
AGATGTAAAAGACTCTAGGGGGATCGCCAACAAATACTACCTTTTATCTTGCTCTTCCTGCTCTCAGGTA
TTAATGCCGAATTGTTTCATCTTGTCTGTGTAGAAGACCACACACGAAAATCCTGTGATTTTACATTTTA
CTTATCGTTAATCGAATGTATATCTATTTAATCTGCTTTTCTTGTCTAATAAATATATATGTAAAGTACG
CTTTTTGTTGAAATTTTTTAAACCTTTGTTTATTTTTTTTTCTTCATTCCGTAACTCTTCTACCTTCTTT
ATTTACTTTCTAAAATCCAAATACAAAACATAAAAATAAATAAACACAGAGTAAATTCCCAAATTATTCC
ATCATTAAAAGATACGAGGCGCGTGTAAGTTACAGGCAAGCGATCCGTCTAAGAAACCATTATTATCATG
ACATTAACCTATAAAAATAGGCGTATCACGAGGCCCTTTCGTC
Features (pLannotate 1.2.2; 24 found; start..end, strand, type, name):
    137..186     +  misc_feature   bom (fragment): basis of mobility region from pBR322
    194..409     +  promoter       URA3 promoter: S. cerevisiae URA3
    410..1213    +  CDS            URA3: orotidine-5'-phosphate decarboxylase, required for uracil biosynthesis; S. cerevisiae URA3; yeast auxotrophic marker, counterselectable with 5-fluoroorotic acid (5-FOA)
   1292..1343    +  misc_feature   bom (fragment): basis of mobility region from pBR322
   1371..1799    -  rep_origin     f1 ori (sequence partly withheld): f1 bacteriophage origin of replication; arrow indicates direction of (+) strand synthesis
   1803..1960    -  CDS            lacZα (fragment): LacZα fragment of β-galactosidase; lacZ fragment
   1963..1981    +  promoter       T7 promoter: promoter for bacteriophage T7 RNA polymerase
   1990..2022    +  misc_feature   MCS (fragment): pBluescript multiple cloning site
   2804..3595    +  CDS            neo: KKA2_KLEPN - Also known as kan, nptII. Experimental evidence at protein level: Swiss-Prot protein existence level 1. Resistance to kanamycin, neomycin, paromomycin, ribostamycin, butirosin and gentamicin B. From Klebsiella pneumoniae.
   5036..5497    +  CDS            TIR1 (fragment): TIR1_ARATH - Also known as FBL1, WEI1. Experimental evidence at protein level: Swiss-Prot protein existence level 1. Auxin receptor that mediates Aux/IAA proteins proteasomal degradation and auxin-regulated transcription. The SCF(TIR1) E3 ubiquitin ligase complex is involved in auxin-mediated signaling pathway that regulate root and hypocotyl growth, lateral root formation, cell elongation, and gravitropism. Appears to allow pericycle cells to overcome G2 arrest prior to lateral root development. Plays a role in ethylene signaling in roots. Confers sensitivity to the virulent bacterial pathoge
   5526..6803    +  CDS            AFB2 (fragment): AFB2_ARATH - Also known as LRF2. Experimental evidence at protein level: Swiss-Prot protein existence level 1. Component of SCF(ASK-cullin-F-box) E3 ubiquitin ligase complexes, which may mediate the ubiquitination and subsequent proteasomal degradation of target proteins. Confers sensitivity to the virulent bacterial pathogen P.syringae (By similarity). Auxin receptor that mediates Aux/IAA proteins proteasomal degradation and auxin- regulated transcription. Involved in embryogenesis regulation by auxin. From Arabidopsis thaliana (Mouse-ear cress).
   6873..7580    +  CDS            mNeonGreen: mNeonGreen is a basic (constitutively fluorescent) green/yellow fluorescent protein published in 2013, derived from Branchiostoma lanceolatum. It is reported to be a very rapidly-maturing monomer with moderate acid sensitivity.
   7602..7805    +  CDS            IAA7 (fragment): IAA7_ARATH - Also known as AXR2. Experimental evidence at protein level: Swiss-Prot protein existence level 1. Aux/IAA proteins are short-lived transcriptional factors that function as repressors of early auxin response genes at low auxin concentrations. Repression is thought to result from the interaction with auxin response factors (ARFs), proteins that bind to the auxin- responsive promoter element (AuxRE). Formation of heterodimers with ARF proteins may alter their ability to modulate early auxin response genes expression. From Arabidopsis thaliana (Mouse-ear cress).
   8682..8717    +  misc_feature   MCS (fragment): pBluescript multiple cloning site
   8729..8747    -  promoter       T3 promoter: promoter for bacteriophage T3 RNA polymerase
   8790..8812    -  protein_bind   lac operator (fragment): The lac repressor binds to the lac operator to inhibit transcription in E. coli. This inhibition can be relieved by adding lactose or isopropyl-β-D-thiogalactopyranoside (IPTG). lac repressor encoded by lacI
   8816..8846    -  promoter       lac promoter: promoter for the E. coli lac operon
   8861..8882    -  protein_bind   CAP binding site: CAP binding activates transcription in the presence of cAMP. E. coli catabolite activator protein
   8895..8987    -  CDS            lacI (fragment): lac repressor; lacI; The lac repressor binds to the lac operator to inhibit transcription in E. coli. This inhibition can be relieved by adding lactose or isopropyl-β-D-thiogalactopyranoside (IPTG).
   9170..9758    -  rep_origin     ori: high-copy-number ColE1/pMB1/pBR322/pUC origin of replication
   9929..10789   -  CDS            AmpR: β-lactamase; bla; confers resistance to ampicillin, carbenicillin, and related antibiotics
  10790..10894   -  promoter       AmpR promoter: bla
  10931..11434   +  misc_feature   CEN/ARS: S. cerevisiae CEN6 centromere fused to an autonomously replicating sequence
  11502..35      +  CDS            rop (fragment) (across the origin): Rop protein, which maintains plasmids at low copy number; rop
