[The description below was written by a language model from this plasmid's Addgene catalogue record and pLannotate feature annotations shown in this document.]
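Description:
pBHM2642 is a pRS316-based shuttle plasmid of about 11.5 kb that serves as a donor for inserting an auxin-inducible degron (AID) receptor cassette into the Cryptococcus neoformans genome. The backbone carries a high-copy ColE1/pUC-type origin and AmpR for propagation and ampicillin selection in E. coli. It also has an f1 origin, plus the S. cerevisiae URA3 marker (counterselectable with 5-FOA) and a CEN6/ARS element for low-copy maintenance in budding yeast. Remnants of the pBluescript-type cloning region, including the T7 and T3 promoters and lacZα/lac promoter fragments, flank the roughly 6.7 kb insert.

The payload is Oryza sativa TIR1, codon-optimised for C. neoformans and carrying the F74G substitution. This is the F-box auxin receptor, which recruits degron-tagged proteins to an SCF ubiquitin ligase for proteasomal degradation. The automated annotation labels this region as fragments of the Arabidopsis homologues TIR1 and AFB2, which most likely reflects sequence similarity to the rice protein. Fused to its C terminus is a T2A peptide followed by mNeonGreen joined to an optimised mini-IAA7 degron. Ribosomal skipping at T2A should therefore yield TIR1 and a separate fluorescent, degron-tagged protein from a single transcript. That protein could plausibly act as a built-in reporter of TIR1 expression and auxin-dependent degradation, although the record does not say so.

A neo (aminoglycoside phosphotransferase) coding sequence lies upstream of TIR1 and presumably provides drug selection of Cryptococcus transformants. The record does not identify the promoters and terminators driving neo or TIR1, any genomic targeting sequences, or the intended integration locus, and several stretches of the insert are unannotated.
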