Addgene plasmid #229526: pBHM2642
Purpose: Carries OsTIR1-t2a-mNG-mIAA7_opt, used to insert TIR1 expressing construct into the C. neoformans genome.
Depositing lab: Hiten Madhani. Depositing organization: University of California, San Francisco (UCSF).
Backbone
  Vector backbone: pRS316
  Backbone size w/o insert (bp): 4839
  Total vector size (bp): 11508
  Vector type: Bacterial Expression, Yeast Expression
  Selectable markers: URA3
Growth in bacteria
  Bacterial resistance: Ampicillin, 100 μg/mL
  Growth temperature: 37°C
  Growth strain: DH5alpha
  Copy number: High Copy
Gene/Insert
  Gene/Insert name: OsTIR1 (alt name: Cryptococcus neoformans codon optimized TIR1 from Oryza sativa)
  Insert size (bp): 6657
  Mutation: F74G
  Tag / fusion protein: t2a-mNeonGreen-mIAA7_opt (C terminal on insert)
Terms and licenses: Academic/Nonprofit Terms; Industry Terms: Not Available to Industry
How to cite: pBHM2642 was a gift from Hiten Madhani (Addgene plasmid # 229526 ; http://n2t.net/addgene:229526 ; RRID:Addgene_229526)
